Addgene plasmid #83917: pET32bplus_trx_dAChE4
Purpose: Encodes an E. coli codon optimized version of dAChE4 - a designed variant of human acetylcholinesterase bearing 51 mutations with ~1800 fold higher functional expression levels in E. coli
Depositing lab: Sarel Fleishman. Depositing organization: Weizmann Institute of Science. Publication: Automated Structure- and Sequence-Based Design of Proteins for High Bacterial Expression and Stability. Goldenzweig A, Goldsmith M, Hill SE, Gertman O, Laurino P, Ashani Y, Dym O, Unger T, Albeck S, Prilusky J, Lieberman RL, Aharoni A, Silman I, Sussman JL, Tawfik DS, Fleishman SJ. Mol Cell. 2016 Jul 21;63(2):337-46. doi: 10.1016/j.molcel.2016.06.012. Epub 2016 Jul 14. PubMed 27425410.
Backbone
  Vector backbone: pET32b+
  Backbone manufacturer: Novagen
  Backbone size w/o insert (bp): 5851
  Total vector size (bp): 7504
  Modifications to backbone: addition of three nucleotides, GTT, at 7339-7441
  Vector type: Bacterial Expression
Growth in bacteria
  Bacterial resistance: Ampicillin, 100 μg/mL
  Growth temperature: 37°C
  Growth strain: DH5alpha
  Copy number: Low Copy
Gene/Insert
  Gene/Insert name: Designed hAChE, codon optimised for E.coli expression (alt name: dAChE4)
  Species: H. sapiens (human), Synthetic
  Insert size (bp): 1653
  Mutation: V13T,K24T,M43V,L49R,V61W,S68N,E92N,T110K,S111N,T113A,L116M,A128S,Q141R,A142T,T145V,V188I,V227I,G235A,T239Y,G241S,M242R,G243E,T250L,H254K,T276N,A279P,V281E,S310P,A319N,H323K,Q326D,V332N,A358E,A362E,V379I,R394K,L395N,E397D,V409I,L415F,G417Q,L419Y,Q422N,A435S,S439P,L442E,A468K,Q475R,G507D,A508E,Q510K
  GenBank ID: M55040.1
  Entrez Gene: ACHE (a.k.a. ACEE, ARACHE, N-ACHE, YT)
  Promoter: T7 promoter
  Tag / fusion protein: TRX (N terminal on backbone); His (N terminal on backbone); S-tag (N terminal on backbone)
  Cloning method: Restriction Enzyme; 5′ cloning site NcoI (not destroyed); 3′ cloning site XhoI (not destroyed)
  Sequencing primers: 5′ aaattcgaacgccagcacatgg; 3′ caaaaaacccctcaagacccg
Terms and licenses: Academic/Nonprofit Terms; Industry Terms: Not Available to Industry
How to cite: pET32bplus_trx_dAChE4 was a gift from Sarel Fleishman (Addgene plasmid # 83917 ; http://n2t.net/addgene:83917 ; RRID:Addgene_83917)
