[The description below was written by a language model from this plasmid's Addgene catalogue record and pLannotate feature annotations shown in this document.]
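Description:
pET32bplus_trx_dAChE4 is a bacterial expression plasmid built on the Novagen pET32b+ backbone (about 7.5 kb in total) for producing a computationally designed variant of human acetylcholinesterase in E. coli. It replicates from a pBR322-type ColE1 origin accompanied by the rop gene and the bom region, consistent with its listing as low copy. Selection is by ampicillin through the β-lactamase gene, and an f1 origin is also present. Short tetracycline-resistance fragments annotated around the lacI cassette are non-functional pBR322 remnants of the backbone.

The payload is dAChE4, a 1,653 bp synthetic, E. coli codon-optimised ACHE coding sequence carrying 51 amino-acid substitutions, reported to raise functional expression in E. coli roughly 1,800-fold over the wild-type human enzyme. It was cloned between NcoI and XhoI, both sites retained, in frame behind the vector's thioredoxin (TrxA) fusion partner and S-tag. Transcription is driven by a T7 promoter with an adjacent lac operator and the T7 gene 10 ribosome binding site, and ends at the T7 terminator. The plasmid-borne lacI supplies repressor, so expression is IPTG-inducible in hosts that provide T7 RNA polymerase.

The catalogue lists an N-terminal His tag, whereas the feature tables annotate only a short His stretch downstream of the insert. The record does not show whether the insert's reading frame continues into that downstream tag. The short "SET1" match just before the terminator is probably an annotation artefact of vector sequence. The depositor's and the sequenced records differ by four nucleotides in length but show the same feature set. The depositor also notes a three-nucleotide addition to the backbone. The plasmid serves for soluble expression and purification of stabilised acetylcholinesterase.
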