Features (pLannotate 1.2.2; 21 found; start..end, strand, type, name):
     12..467     +  rep_origin     f1 ori (sequence partly withheld): f1 bacteriophage origin of replication; arrow indicates direction of (+) strand synthesis
    494..598     +  promoter       AmpR promoter: bla
    599..1459    +  CDS            AmpR: β-lactamase; bla; confers resistance to ampicillin, carbenicillin, and related antibiotics
   1630..2218    +  rep_origin     ori: high-copy-number ColE1/pMB1/pBR322/pUC origin of replication
   2404..2546    -  misc_feature   bom: basis of mobility region from pBR322
   2648..2839    -  CDS            rop: Rop protein, which maintains plasmids at low copy number; rop
   2856..3236    +  CDS            YPB1_ECOLX: Protein predicted: Swiss-Prot protein existence level 4. From Escherichia coli.
   3308..3599    -  CDS            TcR (fragment): tetracycline efflux protein; tet; confers resistance to tetracycline
   3614..3635    -  protein_bind   CAP binding site: CAP binding activates transcription in the presence of cAMP. E. coli catabolite activator protein
   3648..4730    -  CDS            lacI: lac repressor; lacI; The lac repressor binds to the lac operator to inhibit transcription in E. coli. This inhibition can be relieved by adding lactose or isopropyl-β-D-thiogalactopyranoside (IPTG).
   4731..4808    -  promoter       lacI promoter: lacI
   4816..5095    -  CDS            TcR (fragment): tetracycline efflux protein; tet; confers resistance to tetracycline
   5121..5139    +  promoter       T7 promoter: promoter for bacteriophage T7 RNA polymerase
   5140..5164    +  protein_bind   lac operator: The lac repressor binds to the lac operator to inhibit transcription in E. coli. This inhibition can be relieved by adding lactose or isopropyl-β-D-thiogalactopyranoside (IPTG). lac repressor encoded by lacI
   5179..5201    +  RBS            RBS: efficient ribosome binding site from bacteriophage T7 gene 10 (Olins and Rangwala, 1989)
   5209..5535    +  CDS            TrxA: E. coli thioredoxin; trxA
   5608..5652    +  CDS            S-Tag: affinity and epitope tag derived from pancreatic ribonuclease A
   5689..7332    +  CDS            ACHE (fragment): ACES_HUMAN - Experimental evidence at protein level: Swiss-Prot protein existence level 1. Terminates signal transduction at the neuromuscular junction by rapid hydrolysis of the acetylcholine released into the synaptic cleft. Role in neuronal apoptosis. From Homo sapiens (Human).
   7348..7365    +  CDS            9xHis (fragment): 9xHis affinity tag
   7375..7424    +  CDS            SET1 (fragment): solubility-enhancement tag derived from T7 phage gene 10B
   7432..7479    +  terminator     T7 terminator: transcription terminator for bacteriophage T7 RNA polymerase
>Addgene plasmid #83917 | pET32bplus_trx_dAChE4 | depositor full sequence | sequence record 172565 | pET32bplus_trx_dAChE4 sequence 7504 bps
TGGCGAATGGG
[124 nt withheld, positions 12-135]
C
[91 nt withheld, positions 137-227]
A
[49 nt withheld, positions 229-277]
CCTTTGACGTTGGAGTCCACGTTCTTT
[37 nt withheld, positions 305-341]
ACCCTATCTCGGTCTATTCTTTTGATTTATAAGGGATTTTGCCGATTTCGGCCTATTGGTTAAAAAATGA
GCTGATTTAACAAAAATTTAACGCGAATTTTAACAAAATATTAACGTTTACAATTTCAGGTGGCACTTTT
CGGGGAAATGTGCGCGGAACCCCTATTTGTTTATTTTTCTAAATACATTCAAATATGTATCCGCTCATGA
GACAATAACCCTGATAAATGCTTCAATAATATTGAAAAAGGAAGAGTATGAGTATTCAACATTTCCGTGT
CGCCCTTATTCCCTTTTTTGCGGCATTTTGCCTTCCTGTTTTTGCTCACCCAGAAACGCTGGTGAAAGTA
AAAGATGCTGAAGATCAGTTGGGTGCACGAGTGGGTTACATCGAACTGGATCTCAACAGCGGTAAGATCC
TTGAGAGTTTTCGCCCCGAAGAACGTTTTCCAATGATGAGCACTTTTAAAGTTCTGCTATGTGGCGCGGT
ATTATCCCGTATTGACGCCGGGCAAGAGCAACTCGGTCGCCGCATACACTATTCTCAGAATGACTTGGTT
GAGTACTCACCAGTCACAGAAAAGCATCTTACGGATGGCATGACAGTAAGAGAATTATGCAGTGCTGCCA
TAACCATGAGTGATAACACTGCGGCCAACTTACTTCTGACAACGATCGGAGGACCGAAGGAGCTAACCGC
TTTTTTGCACAACATGGGGGATCATGTAACTCGCCTTGATCGTTGGGAACCGGAGCTGAATGAAGCCATA
CCAAACGACGAGCGTGACACCACGATGCCTGCAGCAATGGCAACAACGTTGCGCAAACTATTAACTGGCG
AACTACTTACTCTAGCTTCCCGGCAACAATTAATAGACTGGATGGAGGCGGATAAAGTTGCAGGACCACT
TCTGCGCTCGGCCCTTCCGGCTGGCTGGTTTATTGCTGATAAATCTGGAGCCGGTGAGCGTGGGTCTCGC
GGTATCATTGCAGCACTGGGGCCAGATGGTAAGCCCTCCCGTATCGTAGTTATCTACACGACGGGGAGTC
AGGCAACTATGGATGAACGAAATAGACAGATCGCTGAGATAGGTGCCTCACTGATTAAGCATTGGTAACT
GTCAGACCAAGTTTACTCATATATACTTTAGATTGATTTAAAACTTCATTTTTAATTTAAAAGGATCTAG
GTGAAGATCCTTTTTGATAATCTCATGACCAAAATCCCTTAACGTGAGTTTTCGTTCCACTGAGCGTCAG
ACCCCGTAGAAAAGATCAAAGGATCTTCTTGAGATCCTTTTTTTCTGCGCGTAATCTGCTGCTTGCAAAC
AAAAAAACCACCGCTACCAGCGGTGGTTTGTTTGCCGGATCAAGAGCTACCAACTCTTTTTCCGAAGGTA
ACTGGCTTCAGCAGAGCGCAGATACCAAATACTGTCCTTCTAGTGTAGCCGTAGTTAGGCCACCACTTCA
AGAACTCTGTAGCACCGCCTACATACCTCGCTCTGCTAATCCTGTTACCAGTGGCTGCTGCCAGTGGCGA
TAAGTCGTGTCTTACCGGGTTGGACTCAAGACGATAGTTACCGGATAAGGCGCAGCGGTCGGGCTGAACG
GGGGGTTCGTGCACACAGCCCAGCTTGGAGCGAACGACCTACACCGAACTGAGATACCTACAGCGTGAGC
TATGAGAAAGCGCCACGCTTCCCGAAGGGAGAAAGGCGGACAGGTATCCGGTAAGCGGCAGGGTCGGAAC
AGGAGAGCGCACGAGGGAGCTTCCAGGGGGAAACGCCTGGTATCTTTATAGTCCTGTCGGGTTTCGCCAC
CTCTGACTTGAGCGTCGATTTTTGTGATGCTCGTCAGGGGGGCGGAGCCTATGGAAAAACGCCAGCAACG
CGGCCTTTTTACGGTTCCTGGCCTTTTGCTGGCCTTTTGCTCACATGTTCTTTCCTGCGTTATCCCCTGA
TTCTGTGGATAACCGTATTACCGCCTTTGAGTGAGCTGATACCGCTCGCCGCAGCCGAACGACCGAGCGC
AGCGAGTCAGTGAGCGAGGAAGCGGAAGAGCGCCTGATGCGGTATTTTCTCCTTACGCATCTGTGCGGTA
TTTCACACCGCATATATGGTGCACTCTCAGTACAATCTGCTCTGATGCCGCATAGTTAAGCCAGTATACA
CTCCGCTATCGCTACGTGACTGGGTCATGGCTGCGCCCCGACACCCGCCAACACCCGCTGACGCGCCCTG
ACGGGCTTGTCTGCTCCCGGCATCCGCTTACAGACAAGCTGTGACCGTCTCCGGGAGCTGCATGTGTCAG
AGGTTTTCACCGTCATCACCGAAACGCGCGAGGCAGCTGCGGTAAAGCTCATCAGCGTGGTCGTGAAGCG
ATTCACAGATGTCTGCCTGTTCATCCGCGTCCAGCTCGTTGAGTTTCTCCAGAAGCGTTAATGTCTGGCT
TCTGATAAAGCGGGCCATGTTAAGGGCGGTTTTTTCCTGTTTGGTCACTGATGCCTCCGTGTAAGGGGGA
TTTCTGTTCATGGGGGTAATGATACCGATGAAACGAGAGAGGATGCTCACGATACGGGTTACTGATGATG
AACATGCCCGGTTACTGGAACGTTGTGAGGGTAAACAACTGGCGGTATGGATGCGGCGGGACCAGAGAAA
AATCACTCAGGGTCAATGCCAGCGCTTCGTTAATACAGATGTAGGTGTTCCACAGGGTAGCCAGCAGCAT
CCTGCGATGCAGATCCGGAACATAATGGTGCAGGGCGCTGACTTCCGCGTTTCCAGACTTTACGAAACAC
GGAAACCGAAGACCATTCATGTTGTTGCTCAGGTCGCAGACGTTTTGCAGCAGCAGTCGCTTCACGTTCG
CTCGCGTATCGGTGATTCATTCTGCTAACCAGTAAGGCAACCCCGCCAGCCTAGCCGGGTCCTCAACGAC
AGGAGCACGATCATGCGCACCCGTGGGGCCGCCATGCCGGCGATAATGGCCTGCTTCTCGCCGAAACGTT
TGGTGGCGGGACCAGTGACGAAGGCTTGAGCGAGGGCGTGCAAGATTCCGAATACCGCAAGCGACAGGCC
GATCATCGTCGCGCTCCAGCGAAAGCGGTCCTCGCCGAAAATGACCCAGAGCGCTGCCGGCACCTGTCCT
ACGAGTTGCATGATAAAGAAGACAGTCATAAGTGCGGCGACGATAGTCATGCCCCGCGCCCACCGGAAGG
AGCTGACTGGGTTGAAGGCTCTCAAGGGCATCGGTCGAGATCCCGGTGCCTAATGAGTGAGCTAACTTAC
ATTAATTGCGTTGCGCTCACTGCCCGCTTTCCAGTCGGGAAACCTGTCGTGCCAGCTGCATTAATGAATC
GGCCAACGCGCGGGGAGAGGCGGTTTGCGTATTGGGCGCCAGGGTGGTTTTTCTTTTCACCAGTGAGACG
GGCAACAGCTGATTGCCCTTCACCGCCTGGCCCTGAGAGAGTTGCAGCAAGCGGTCCACGCTGGTTTGCC
CCAGCAGGCGAAAATCCTGTTTGATGGTGGTTAACGGCGGGATATAACATGAGCTGTCTTCGGTATCGTC
GTATCCCACTACCGAGATGTCCGCACCAACGCGCAGCCCGGACTCGGTAATGGCGCGCATTGCGCCCAGC
GCCATCTGATCGTTGGCAACCAGCATCGCAGTGGGAACGATGCCCTCATTCAGCATTTGCATGGTTTGTT
GAAAACCGGACATGGCACTCCAGTCGCCTTCCCGTTCCGCTATCGGCTGAATTTGATTGCGAGTGAGATA
TTTATGCCAGCCAGCCAGACGCAGACGCGCCGAGACAGAACTTAATGGGCCCGCTAACAGCGCGATTTGC
TGGTGACCCAATGCGACCAGATGCTCCACGCCCAGTCGCGTACCGTCTTCATGGGAGAAAATAATACTGT
TGATGGGTGTCTGGTCAGAGACATCAAGAAATAACGCCGGAACATTAGTGCAGGCAGCTTCCACAGCAAT
GGCATCCTGGTCATCCAGCGGATAGTTAATGATCAGCCCACTGACGCGTTGCGCGAGAAGATTGTGCACC
GCCGCTTTACAGGCTTCGACGCCGCTTCGTTCTACCATCGACACCACCACGCTGGCACCCAGTTGATCGG
CGCGAGATTTAATCGCCGCGACAATTTGCGACGGCGCGTGCAGGGCCAGACTGGAGGTGGCAACGCCAAT
CAGCAACGACTGTTTGCCCGCCAGTTGTTGTGCCACGCGGTTGGGAATGTAATTCAGCTCCGCCATCGCC
GCTTCCACTTTTTCCCGCGTTTTCGCAGAAACGTGGCTGGCCTGGTTCACCACGCGGGAAACGGTCTGAT
AAGAGACACCGGCATACTCTGCGACATCGTATAACGTTACTGGTTTCACATTCACCACCCTGAATTGACT
CTCTTCCGGGCGCTATCATGCCATACCGCGAAAGGTTTTGCGCCATTCGATGGTGTCCGGGATCTCGACG
CTCTCCCTTATGCGACTCCTGCATTAGGAAGCAGCCCAGTAGTAGGTTGAGGCCGTTGAGCACCGCCGCC
GCAAGGAATGGTGCATGCAAGGAGATGGCGCCCAACAGTCCCCCGGCCACGGGGCCTGCCACCATACCCA
CGCCGAAACAAGCGCTCATGAGCCCGAAGTGGCGAGCCCGATCTTCCCCATCGGTGATGTCGGCGATATA
GGCGCCAGCAACCGCACCTGTGGCGCCGGTGATGCCGGCCACGATGCGTCCGGCGTAGAGGATCGAGATC
GATCTCGATCCCGCGAAATTAATACGACTCACTATAGGGGAATTGTGAGCGGATAACAATTCCCCTCTAG
AAATAATTTTGTTTAACTTTAAGAAGGAGATATACATATGAGCGATAAAATTATTCACCTGACTGACGAC
AGTTTTGACACGGATGTACTCAAAGCGGACGGGGCGATCCTCGTCGATTTCTGGGCAGAGTGGTGCGGTC
CGTGCAAAATGATCGCCCCGATTCTGGATGAAATCGCTGACGAATATCAGGGCAAACTGACCGTTGCAAA
ACTGAACATCGATCAAAACCCTGGCACTGCGCCGAAATATGGCATCCGTGGTATCCCGACTCTGCTGCTG
TTCAAAAACGGTGAAGTGGCGGCAACCAAAGTGGGTGCACTGTCTAAAGGTCAGTTGAAAGAGTTCCTCG
ACGCTAACCTGGCCGGTTCTGGTTCTGGCCATATGCACCATCATCATCATCATTCTTCTGGTCTGGTGCC
ACGCGGTTCTGGTATGAAAGAAACCGCTGCTGCTAAATTCGAACGCCAGCACATGGACAGCCCAGATCTG
GGTACCGACGACGACGACAAGGCCATGGAAGGCCGCGAAGATGCAGAGTTACTGGTTACCACCCGTGGTG
GTCGTCTGCGCGGTATTCGTCTGACCACCCCGGGCGGTCCGGTTAGTGCCTTCCTGGGTATCCCTTTTGC
AGAACCGCCTGTGGGTCCTCGCCGTTTCCGTCCTCCGGAACCGAAGCAGCCTTGGAGTGGTGTTTGGGAT
GCCACCACCTTCCAAAACGTGTGCTATCAGTACGTGGATACCCTGTACCCGGGTTTCGAGGGTACCGAGA
TGTGGAATCCGAACCGCAACCTGAGCGAAGACTGCCTGTACCTGAATGTGTGGACCCCGTACCCTCGCCC
GAAAAACCCTGCCCCGGTGATGGTTTGGATTTATGGCGGCGGCTTTTATAGTGGCAGCAGCAGCCTGGAC
GTGTATGACGGCCGTTTTCTGGTTCGCACAGAGCGCGTGGTGCTGGTGAGCATGAACTATCGCGTGGGTG
CATTCGGCTTTCTGGCACTGCCGGGTAGTCGTGAAGCCCCGGGCAACGTGGGTCTGCTGGACCAACGCCT
GGCCCTGCAGTGGGTGCAGGAAAATATCGCAGCCTTCGGTGGCGATCCGACCAGCGTGACACTGTTTGGT
GAAAGCGCCGGTGCAGCAAGCGTTGGCATGCATCTGCTGAGTCCGCCTAGCCGCGGTCTGTTTCATCGCG
CAATTCTGCAGAGTGGCGCACCTAACGCACCGTGGGCCTATGTGAGTCGCGAGGAAGCCCGTCGTCGTGC
ACTGCAGCTGGCAAAACTGGTGGGCTGTCCGCCGGGTGGCACCGGTGGTAATGACACCGAACTGGTTGCC
TGTCTGCGCAACCGTCCGCCTCAGGAACTGGTGAACCATGAATGGCACGTGCTGCCGCAGGAGAGCGTGT
TCCGCTTTAGCTTTGTGCCGGTGGTGGACGGTGATTTTCTGCCGGATACCCCTGAGGCCCTGATTAATAA
TGGCGACTTCAAGGGCCTGGACGTGCTGGTGGGTGTGAACAAAGACGAGGGTAGCTACTTCCTGGTGTAT
GGCGCACCGGGCTTCAGTAAGGACAACGAGAGCCTGATCAGCCGTGAAGAATTCCTGGAGGGTGTGCGCG
TTGGCGTTCCTCAGGTGAGTGATCTGGCAGCAGAGGCAATTGTGCTGCACTATACCGATTGGCTGCATCC
TGAGGACCCGGCAAAGAACCGTGATGCCCTGAGCGATGTGGTGGGTGATCACAACGTTATCTGCCCGGTG
GCCCAGTTTGCCCAGCGCTATGCCGCAAATGGCGCACGTGTGTACGCCTACGTGTTCGAGCACCGTAGTA
GCACACTGCCGTGGCCGGAGTGGATGGGCGTTCCGCATGGCTACGAAATTGAATTCATTTTTGGTATTCC
GCTGGATCCTAGCCGCAATTACACCAAAGAAGAAAAGATCTTCGCCCGTCGCCTGATGCGTTATTGGGCC
AATTTTGCCCGCACCGGTGACCCGAATGAACCTCGTGATCCTAAGGCCCCGCAGTGGCCGCCGTATACCG
CAGATGAACAGAAGTATGTGAGCCTGGATCTGCGTCCTCTGGAGGTTCGCCGCGGTCTGCGTGCACAAGC
CTGTGCATTCTGGAATCGCTTCCTGCCGAAACTGCTGAGTGCCACCGACACCCTGGACGAGTAATAAGTT
CTCGAGCACCACCACCACCACCACTGAGATCCGGCTGCTAACAAAGCCCGAAAGGAAGCTGAGTTGGCTG
CTGCCACCGCTGAGCAATAACTAGCATAACCCCTTGGGGCCTCTAAACGGGTCTTGAGGGGTTTTTTGCT
GAAAGGAGGAACTATATCCGGAT
