Features (pLannotate 1.2.2; 21 found; start..end, strand, type, name):
      1..327     +  CDS            TrxA: E. coli thioredoxin; trxA
    400..444     +  CDS            S-Tag: affinity and epitope tag derived from pancreatic ribonuclease A
    481..2124    +  CDS            ACHE (fragment): ACES_HUMAN - Experimental evidence at protein level: Swiss-Prot protein existence level 1. Terminates signal transduction at the neuromuscular junction by rapid hydrolysis of the acetylcholine released into the synaptic cleft. Role in neuronal apoptosis. From Homo sapiens (Human).
   2140..2157    +  CDS            9xHis (fragment): 9xHis affinity tag
   2167..2216    +  CDS            SET1 (fragment): solubility-enhancement tag derived from T7 phage gene 10B
   2224..2271    +  terminator     T7 terminator: transcription terminator for bacteriophage T7 RNA polymerase
   2308..2736    +  rep_origin     f1 ori (sequence partly withheld): f1 bacteriophage origin of replication; arrow indicates direction of (+) strand synthesis
   2789..2893    +  promoter       AmpR promoter: bla
   2894..3754    +  CDS            AmpR: β-lactamase; bla; confers resistance to ampicillin, carbenicillin, and related antibiotics
   3925..4513    +  rep_origin     ori: high-copy-number ColE1/pMB1/pBR322/pUC origin of replication
   4699..4838    -  misc_feature   bom: basis of mobility region from pBR322
   4940..5131    -  CDS            rop: Rop protein, which maintains plasmids at low copy number; rop
   5148..5528    +  CDS            YPB1_ECOLX: Protein predicted: Swiss-Prot protein existence level 4. From Escherichia coli.
   5600..5891    -  CDS            TcR (fragment): tetracycline efflux protein; tet; confers resistance to tetracycline
   5906..5927    -  protein_bind   CAP binding site: CAP binding activates transcription in the presence of cAMP. E. coli catabolite activator protein
   5940..7022    -  CDS            lacI: lac repressor; lacI; The lac repressor binds to the lac operator to inhibit transcription in E. coli. This inhibition can be relieved by adding lactose or isopropyl-β-D-thiogalactopyranoside (IPTG).
   7023..7100    -  promoter       lacI promoter: lacI
   7108..7387    -  CDS            TcR (fragment): tetracycline efflux protein; tet; confers resistance to tetracycline
   7413..7431    +  promoter       T7 promoter: promoter for bacteriophage T7 RNA polymerase
   7432..7456    +  protein_bind   lac operator: The lac repressor binds to the lac operator to inhibit transcription in E. coli. This inhibition can be relieved by adding lactose or isopropyl-β-D-thiogalactopyranoside (IPTG). lac repressor encoded by lacI
   7471..7493    +  RBS            RBS: efficient ribosome binding site from bacteriophage T7 gene 10 (Olins and Rangwala, 1989)
>Addgene plasmid #83917 | pET32bplus_trx_dAChE4 | addgene full sequence | sequence record 174928 | Addgene NGS Result
ATGAGCGATAAAATTATTCACCTGACTGACGACAGTTTTGACACGGATGTACTCAAAGCGGACGGGGCGA
TCCTCGTCGATTTCTGGGCAGAGTGGTGCGGTCCGTGCAAAATGATCGCCCCGATTCTGGATGAAATCGC
TGACGAATATCAGGGCAAACTGACCGTTGCAAAACTGAACATCGATCAAAACCCTGGCACTGCGCCGAAA
TATGGCATCCGTGGTATCCCGACTCTGCTGCTGTTCAAAAACGGTGAAGTGGCGGCAACCAAAGTGGGTG
CACTGTCTAAAGGTCAGTTGAAAGAGTTCCTCGACGCTAACCTGGCCGGTTCTGGTTCTGGCCATATGCA
CCATCATCATCATCATTCTTCTGGTCTGGTGCCACGCGGTTCTGGTATGAAAGAAACCGCTGCTGCTAAA
TTCGAACGCCAGCACATGGACAGCCCAGATCTGGGTACCGACGACGACGACAAGGCCATGGAAGGCCGCG
AAGATGCAGAGTTACTGGTTACCACCCGTGGTGGTCGTCTGCGCGGTATTCGTCTGACCACCCCGGGCGG
TCCGGTTAGTGCCTTCCTGGGTATCCCTTTTGCAGAACCGCCTGTGGGTCCTCGCCGTTTCCGTCCTCCG
GAACCGAAGCAGCCTTGGAGTGGTGTTTGGGATGCCACCACCTTCCAAAACGTGTGCTATCAGTACGTGG
ATACCCTGTACCCGGGTTTCGAGGGTACCGAGATGTGGAATCCGAACCGCAACCTGAGCGAAGACTGCCT
GTACCTGAATGTGTGGACCCCGTACCCTCGCCCGAAAAACCCTGCCCCGGTGATGGTTTGGATTTATGGC
GGCGGCTTTTATAGTGGCAGCAGCAGCCTGGACGTGTATGACGGCCGTTTTCTGGTTCGCACAGAGCGCG
TGGTGCTGGTGAGCATGAACTATCGCGTGGGTGCATTCGGCTTTCTGGCACTGCCGGGTAGTCGTGAAGC
CCCGGGCAACGTGGGTCTGCTGGACCAACGCCTGGCCCTGCAGTGGGTGCAGGAAAATATCGCAGCCTTC
GGTGGCGATCCGACCAGCGTGACACTGTTTGGTGAAAGCGCCGGTGCAGCAAGCGTTGGCATGCATCTGC
TGAGTCCGCCTAGCCGCGGTCTGTTTCATCGCGCAATTCTGCAGAGTGGCGCACCTAACGCACCGTGGGC
CTATGTGAGTCGCGAGGAAGCCCGTCGTCGTGCACTGCAGCTGGCAAAACTGGTGGGCTGTCCGCCGGGT
GGCACCGGTGGTAATGACACCGAACTGGTTGCCTGTCTGCGCAACCGTCCGCCTCAGGAACTGGTGAACC
ATGAATGGCACGTGCTGCCGCAGGAGAGCGTGTTCCGCTTTAGCTTTGTGCCGGTGGTGGACGGTGATTT
TCTGCCGGATACCCCTGAGGCCCTGATTAATAATGGCGACTTCAAGGGCCTGGACGTGCTGGTGGGTGTG
AACAAAGACGAGGGTAGCTACTTCCTGGTGTATGGCGCACCGGGCTTCAGTAAGGACAACGAGAGCCTGA
TCAGCCGTGAAGAATTCCTGGAGGGTGTGCGCGTTGGCGTTCCTCAGGTGAGTGATCTGGCAGCAGAGGC
AATTGTGCTGCACTATACCGATTGGCTGCATCCTGAGGACCCGGCAAAGAACCGTGATGCCCTGAGCGAT
GTGGTGGGTGATCACAACGTTATCTGCCCGGTGGCCCAGTTTGCCCAGCGCTATGCCGCAAATGGCGCAC
GTGTGTACGCCTACGTGTTCGAGCACCGTAGTAGCACACTGCCGTGGCCGGAGTGGATGGGCGTTCCGCA
TGGCTACGAAATTGAATTCATTTTTGGTATTCCGCTGGATCCTAGCCGCAATTACACCAAAGAAGAAAAG
ATCTTCGCCCGTCGCCTGATGCGTTATTGGGCCAATTTTGCCCGCACCGGTGACCCGAATGAACCTCGTG
ATCCTAAGGCCCCGCAGTGGCCGCCGTATACCGCAGATGAACAGAAGTATGTGAGCCTGGATCTGCGTCC
TCTGGAGGTTCGCCGCGGTCTGCGTGCACAAGCCTGTGCATTCTGGAATCGCTTCCTGCCGAAACTGCTG
AGTGCCACCGACACCCTGGACGAGTAATAAGTTCTCGAGCACCACCACCACCACCACTGAGATCCGGCTG
CTAACAAAGCCCGAAAGGAAGCTGAGTTGGCTGCTGCCACCGCTGAGCAATAACTAGCATAACCCCTTGG
GGCCTCTAAACGGGTCTTGAGGGGTTTTTTGCTGAAAGGAGGAACTATATCCGGATTGGCGAATGGG
[124 nt withheld, positions 2308-2431]
C
[91 nt withheld, positions 2433-2523]
A
[49 nt withheld, positions 2525-2573]
CCTTTGACGTTGGAGTCCACGTTCTTT
[37 nt withheld, positions 2601-2637]
ACCCTATCTCGGTCTATTCTTTTGATTTATAAGGGATTTTGCCGATTTCGGCCTATTGGTTAAAAAATGA
GCTGATTTAACAAAAATTTAACGCGAATTTTAACAAAATATTAACGCTTACAATTTAGGTGGCACTTTTC
GGGGAAATGTGCGCGGAACCCCTATTTGTTTATTTTTCTAAATACATTCAAATATGTATCCGCTCATGAG
ACAATAACCCTGATAAATGCTTCAATAATATTGAAAAAGGAAGAGTATGAGTATTCAACATTTCCGTGTC
GCCCTTATTCCCTTTTTTGCGGCATTTTGCCTTCCTGTTTTTGCTCACCCAGAAACGCTGGTGAAAGTAA
AAGATGCTGAAGATCAGTTGGGTGCACGAGTGGGTTACATCGAACTGGATCTCAACAGCGGTAAGATCCT
TGAGAGTTTTCGCCCCGAAGAACGTTTTCCAATGATGAGCACTTTTAAAGTTCTGCTATGTGGCGCGGTA
TTATCCCGTATTGACGCCGGGCAAGAGCAACTCGGTCGCCGCATACACTATTCTCAGAATGACTTGGTTG
AGTACTCACCAGTCACAGAAAAGCATCTTACGGATGGCATGACAGTAAGAGAATTATGCAGTGCTGCCAT
AACCATGAGTGATAACACTGCGGCCAACTTACTTCTGACAACGATCGGAGGACCGAAGGAGCTAACCGCT
TTTTTGCACAACATGGGGGATCATGTAACTCGCCTTGATCGTTGGGAACCGGAGCTGAATGAAGCCATAC
CAAACGACGAGCGTGACACCACGATGCCTGCAGCAATGGCAACAACGTTGCGCAAACTATTAACTGGCGA
ACTACTTACTCTAGCTTCCCGGCAACAATTAATAGACTGGATGGAGGCGGATAAAGTTGCAGGACCACTT
CTGCGCTCGGCCCTTCCGGCTGGCTGGTTTATTGCTGATAAATCTGGAGCCGGTGAGCGTGGGTCTCGCG
GTATCATTGCAGCACTGGGGCCAGATGGTAAGCCCTCCCGTATCGTAGTTATCTACACGACGGGGAGTCA
GGCAACTATGGATGAACGAAATAGACAGATCGCTGAGATAGGTGCCTCACTGATTAAGCATTGGTAACTG
TCAGACCAAGTTTACTCATATATACTTTAGATTGATTTAAAACTTCATTTTTAATTTAAAAGGATCTAGG
TGAAGATCCTTTTTGATAATCTCATGACCAAAATCCCTTAACGTGAGTTTTCGTTCCACTGAGCGTCAGA
CCCCGTAGAAAAGATCAAAGGATCTTCTTGAGATCCTTTTTTTCTGCGCGTAATCTGCTGCTTGCAAACA
AAAAAACCACCGCTACCAGCGGTGGTTTGTTTGCCGGATCAAGAGCTACCAACTCTTTTTCCGAAGGTAA
CTGGCTTCAGCAGAGCGCAGATACCAAATACTGTCCTTCTAGTGTAGCCGTAGTTAGGCCACCACTTCAA
GAACTCTGTAGCACCGCCTACATACCTCGCTCTGCTAATCCTGTTACCAGTGGCTGCTGCCAGTGGCGAT
AAGTCGTGTCTTACCGGGTTGGACTCAAGACGATAGTTACCGGATAAGGCGCAGCGGTCGGGCTGAACGG
GGGGTTCGTGCACACAGCCCAGCTTGGAGCGAACGACCTACACCGAACTGAGATACCTACAGCGTGAGCT
ATGAGAAAGCGCCACGCTTCCCGAAGGGAGAAAGGCGGACAGGTATCCGGTAAGCGGCAGGGTCGGAACA
GGAGAGCGCACGAGGGAGCTTCCAGGGGGAAACGCCTGGTATCTTTATAGTCCTGTCGGGTTTCGCCACC
TCTGACTTGAGCGTCGATTTTTGTGATGCTCGTCAGGGGGGCGGAGCCTATGGAAAAACGCCAGCAACGC
GGCCTTTTTACGGTTCCTGGCCTTTTGCTGGCCTTTTGCTCACATGTTCTTTCCTGCGTTATCCCCTGAT
TCTGTGGATAACCGTATTACCGCCTTTGAGTGAGCTGATACCGCTCGCCGCAGCCGAACGACCGAGCGCA
GCGAGTCAGTGAGCGAGGAAGCGGAAGAGCGCCTGATGCGGTATTTTCTCCTTACGCATCTGTGCGGTAT
TTCACACCGCAATGGTGCACTCTCAGTACAATCTGCTCTGATGCCGCATAGTTAAGCCAGTATACACTCC
GCTATCGCTACGTGACTGGGTCATGGCTGCGCCCCGACACCCGCCAACACCCGCTGACGCGCCCTGACGG
GCTTGTCTGCTCCCGGCATCCGCTTACAGACAAGCTGTGACCGTCTCCGGGAGCTGCATGTGTCAGAGGT
TTTCACCGTCATCACCGAAACGCGCGAGGCAGCTGCGGTAAAGCTCATCAGCGTGGTCGTGAAGCGATTC
ACAGATGTCTGCCTGTTCATCCGCGTCCAGCTCGTTGAGTTTCTCCAGAAGCGTTAATGTCTGGCTTCTG
ATAAAGCGGGCCATGTTAAGGGCGGTTTTTTCCTGTTTGGTCACTGATGCCTCCGTGTAAGGGGGATTTC
TGTTCATGGGGGTAATGATACCGATGAAACGAGAGAGGATGCTCACGATACGGGTTACTGATGATGAACA
TGCCCGGTTACTGGAACGTTGTGAGGGTAAACAACTGGCGGTATGGATGCGGCGGGACCAGAGAAAAATC
ACTCAGGGTCAATGCCAGCGCTTCGTTAATACAGATGTAGGTGTTCCACAGGGTAGCCAGCAGCATCCTG
CGATGCAGATCCGGAACATAATGGTGCAGGGCGCTGACTTCCGCGTTTCCAGACTTTACGAAACACGGAA
ACCGAAGACCATTCATGTTGTTGCTCAGGTCGCAGACGTTTTGCAGCAGCAGTCGCTTCACGTTCGCTCG
CGTATCGGTGATTCATTCTGCTAACCAGTAAGGCAACCCCGCCAGCCTAGCCGGGTCCTCAACGACAGGA
GCACGATCATGCGCACCCGTGGGGCCGCCATGCCGGCGATAATGGCCTGCTTCTCGCCGAAACGTTTGGT
GGCGGGACCAGTGACGAAGGCTTGAGCGAGGGCGTGCAAGATTCCGAATACCGCAAGCGACAGGCCGATC
ATCGTCGCGCTCCAGCGAAAGCGGTCCTCGCCGAAAATGACCCAGAGCGCTGCCGGCACCTGTCCTACGA
GTTGCATGATAAAGAAGACAGTCATAAGTGCGGCGACGATAGTCATGCCCCGCGCCCACCGGAAGGAGCT
GACTGGGTTGAAGGCTCTCAAGGGCATCGGTCGAGATCCCGGTGCCTAATGAGTGAGCTAACTTACATTA
ATTGCGTTGCGCTCACTGCCCGCTTTCCAGTCGGGAAACCTGTCGTGCCAGCTGCATTAATGAATCGGCC
AACGCGCGGGGAGAGGCGGTTTGCGTATTGGGCGCCAGGGTGGTTTTTCTTTTCACCAGTGAGACGGGCA
ACAGCTGATTGCCCTTCACCGCCTGGCCCTGAGAGAGTTGCAGCAAGCGGTCCACGCTGGTTTGCCCCAG
CAGGCGAAAATCCTGTTTGATGGTGGTTAACGGCGGGATATAACATGAGCTGTCTTCGGTATCGTCGTAT
CCCACTACCGAGATGTCCGCACCAACGCGCAGCCCGGACTCGGTAATGGCGCGCATTGCGCCCAGCGCCA
TCTGATCGTTGGCAACCAGCATCGCAGTGGGAACGATGCCCTCATTCAGCATTTGCATGGTTTGTTGAAA
ACCGGACATGGCACTCCAGTCGCCTTCCCGTTCCGCTATCGGCTGAATTTGATTGCGAGTGAGATATTTA
TGCCAGCCAGCCAGACGCAGACGCGCCGAGACAGAACTTAATGGGCCCGCTAACAGCGCGATTTGCTGGT
GACCCAATGCGACCAGATGCTCCACGCCCAGTCGCGTACCGTCTTCATGGGAGAAAATAATACTGTTGAT
GGGTGTCTGGTCAGAGACATCAAGAAATAACGCCGGAACATTAGTGCAGGCAGCTTCCACAGCAATGGCA
TCCTGGTCATCCAGCGGATAGTTAATGATCAGCCCACTGACGCGTTGCGCGAGAAGATTGTGCACCGCCG
CTTTACAGGCTTCGACGCCGCTTCGTTCTACCATCGACACCACCACGCTGGCACCCAGTTGATCGGCGCG
AGATTTAATCGCCGCGACAATTTGCGACGGCGCGTGCAGGGCCAGACTGGAGGTGGCAACGCCAATCAGC
AACGACTGTTTGCCCGCCAGTTGTTGTGCCACGCGGTTGGGAATGTAATTCAGCTCCGCCATCGCCGCTT
CCACTTTTTCCCGCGTTTTCGCAGAAACGTGGCTGGCCTGGTTCACCACGCGGGAAACGGTCTGATAAGA
GACACCGGCATACTCTGCGACATCGTATAACGTTACTGGTTTCACATTCACCACCCTGAATTGACTCTCT
TCCGGGCGCTATCATGCCATACCGCGAAAGGTTTTGCGCCATTCGATGGTGTCCGGGATCTCGACGCTCT
CCCTTATGCGACTCCTGCATTAGGAAGCAGCCCAGTAGTAGGTTGAGGCCGTTGAGCACCGCCGCCGCAA
GGAATGGTGCATGCAAGGAGATGGCGCCCAACAGTCCCCCGGCCACGGGGCCTGCCACCATACCCACGCC
GAAACAAGCGCTCATGAGCCCGAAGTGGCGAGCCCGATCTTCCCCATCGGTGATGTCGGCGATATAGGCG
CCAGCAACCGCACCTGTGGCGCCGGTGATGCCGGCCACGATGCGTCCGGCGTAGAGGATCGAGATCGATC
TCGATCCCGCGAAATTAATACGACTCACTATAGGGGAATTGTGAGCGGATAACAATTCCCCTCTAGAAAT
AATTTTGTTTAACTTTAAGAAGGAGATATACAT
